>Addgene plasmid #203013 | Salsa-BC172-P2G4 | addgene full sequence | sequence record 421366 | Addgene NGS Result
AGCGCCCAATACGCAAACCGCCTCTCCCCGCGCGTTGGCCGATTCATTAATGCAGTCGAGGGATCTCCAT
AAGAGAAGAGGGACAGCTATGACTGGGAGTAGTCAGGAGAGGAGGAAAAATCTGGCTAGTAAAACATGTA
AGGAAAATTTTAGGGATGTTAAAGAAAAAAATAACACAAAACAAAATATAAAAAAAATCTAACCTCAAGT
CAAGGCTTTTCTATGGAATAAGGAATGGACAGCAGGGGGCTGTTTCATATACTGATGACCTCTTTATAGC
CAACCTTTGTTCATGGCAGCCAGCATATGGGCATATGTTGCCAAACTCTAAACCAAATACTCATTCTGAT
GTTTTAAATGATTTGCCCTCCCATATGTCCTTCCGAGTGAGAGACACAAAAAATTCCAACACACTATTGC
AATGAAAATAAATTTCCTTTATTAGCCAGAAGTCAGATGCTCAAGGGGCTTCATGATGTCCCCATAATTT
TTGGCAGAGGGAAAAAGATCGATCTCAGTGGTATTTGTGAGCCAGGGCATTGGCCACACCAGCCACCACC
TTCTGATAGGCAGCCTGCACCTGAGGAGTGAATTCTTTGCCAAAATGATGAGACAGCACAACAACCAGCA
CGTTGCCCAGGAGCTGTAGGAAAGAGAAGAAGGCATGAACATGGTTAGCAGAGGGGCCCGGTTTGGACTC
AGAGTATTTTATCCTCATCTCAAACAGTGTATATCATTGTAACCATAAAGAGAAAGGCAGGATGATGACC
AGGGTGTAGTTGTTTCTACCAATAAGAATATTTCCACGCCAGCCAGAATTTATATGCAGAAATATTCTAC
CTTATCATTTAATTATAACAATTGTTCTCTAAAACTGTGCTGAAGTACAATATAATATACCCTGATTGCC
TTGAAAAAAAAGTGATTAGAGAAAGTACTTACAATCTGACAAATAAACAAAAGTGAATTTAAAAATTCGT
TACAAATGCAAGCTAAAGTTTAACGAAAAAGTTACAGAAAATGAAAAGAAAATAAGAGGAGACAATGGTT
GTCAACAGAGTAGAAAGTGAAAGAAACAAAATTATCATGAGGGTCCATGGTGATACAAGGGACATCTTCC
CATTCTAAACAACACCCTGAAAACTTTGCCCCCTCCATATAACATGAATTTTACAATAGCGAAAAAGAAA
GAACAATCAAGGGTCCCCAAACTCACCCTGAAGTTCTCAGCTCTAGAGATATCGTCGAGGCCGCGCTAGC
GTTTAAACTGTCGACCTTAATTAAGAGATCTGCTCGAGGCGCGTCAGCTGACTAGAGGATCCCCGGGTAC
CGAGCTCGAATTCGGGGCCGCGGAGGCTGGATCGGTCCCGGTGTCTTCTATGGAGGTCAAAACAGCGTGG
ATGGCGTCTCCAGGCGATCTGACGGTTCACTAAACGAGCTCTGCTTATATAGGCCTCCCACCGTACACGC
CTACCTCGACCCGGGTACCGAGCTCGACTTTCACTTTTCTCTATCACTGATAGGGAGTGGTAAACTCGAC
TTTCACTTTTCTCTATCACTGATAGGGAGTGGTAAACTCGACTTTCACTTTTCTCTATCACTGATAGGGA
GTGGTAAACTCGACTTTCACTTTTCTCTATCACTGATAGGGAGTGGTAAACTCGACTTTCACTTTTCTCT
ATCACTGATAGGGAGTGGTAAACTCGACCTATATAAGCAGAGCTCGTTTAGTGAACCGTCAGATCGCCTG
GAGACGCCATCCACGCTGTTTTGACCTCCATAGAAGACACCGGGACCGATCCAGCCTCCGCGGCCCCGAA
TTCCTGCAGCGGCCGCTCTAGAACTAGTGGATCCCCGCGGATGGTGAGCAAGGGCGAGGAGCTGTTCACC
GGGGTGGTGCCCATCCTGGTCGAGCTGGACGGCGACGTAAACGGCCACAAGTTCAGCGTGTCCGGCGAGG
GCGAGGGCGATGCCACCTACGGCAAGCTGACCCTGAAGTTCATCTGCACCACCGGCAAGCTGCCCGTGCC
CTGGCCCACCCTCGTGACCACCCTGACCTACGGCGTGCAGTGCTTCAGCCGCTACCCCGACCACATGAAG
CAGCACGACTTCTTCAAGTCCGCCATGCCCGAAGGCTACGTCCAGGAGCGCACCATCTTCTTCAAGGACG
ACGGCAACTACAAGACCCGCGCCGAGGTGAAGTTCGAGGGCGACACCCTGGTGAACCGCATCGAGCTGAA
GGGCATCGACTTCAAGGAGGACGGCAACATCCTGGGGCACAAGCTGGAGTACAACTACAACAGCCACAAC
GTCTATATCATGGCCGACAAGCAGAAGAACGGCATCAAGGTGAACTTCAAGATCCGCCACAACATCGAGG
ACGGCAGCGTGCAGCTCGCCGACCACTACCAGCAGAACACCCCCATCGGCGACGGCCCCGTGCTGCTGCC
CGACAACCACTACCTGAGCACCCAGTCCGCCCTGAGCAAAGACCCCAACGAGAAGCGCGATCACATGGTC
CTGCTGGAGTTCGTGACCGCCGCCGGGATCACTCTCGGCATGGACGAGCTGTACAAGTAATCTTTAAGAA
GAATTCGATATCAAGCTTGTCGACCTAGTTCTAGAGGATCCAGACATGATAAGATACATTGATGAGTTTG
GACAAACCACAACTAGAATGCAGTGAAAAAAATGCTTTATTTGTGAAATTTGTGATGCTATTGCTTTATT
TGTAACCATTATAAGCTGCAATAAACAAGTTAACAACAACAATTGCATTCATTTTATGTTTCAGGTTCAG
GGGGAGGTGTGGGAGGTTTTTTAAAGCAAGTAAAACCTCTACAAATGTGGTATGGCTGATTATGATCCTG
CAAGCCTCGTCGTCCTGGCCGGACCACGCTATCTGTGCAAGGTCCCCGGCCCCGGACGCGCGCTCCATGA
GCAGAGCGCCCGCCGCCGAGGCGAAGACTCGGGCGGCGCCCTGCCCGTCCCACCAGGTCAACAGGCGGTA
ACCGGCCTCTTCATCGGGAATGCGCGCGACCTTCAGCATCGCCGGCATGTCCCCCTGGCGGACGGGAAGT
ATCCAGCTCGACCAAGCTGGCCGCGTCGAGTGAAGACGAAAGGGCCTCGTGATACGCCTATTTTTATAGG
TTAATGTCATGATAATAATGGTTTCTTAGACGTCAGGTGGCACTTTTCGGGGAAATGTGCGCGGAACCCC
TATTTGTTTATTTTTCTAAATACATTCAAATATGTATCCGCTCATGAGACAATAACCCTGATAAATGCTT
CAATAATATTGAAAAAGGAAGAGTATGAGTATTCAACATTTCCGTGTCGCCCTTATTCCCTTTTTTGCGG
CATTTTGCCTTCCTGTTTTTGCTCACCCAGAAACGCTGGTGAAAGTAAAAGATGCTGAAGATCAGTTGGG
TGCACGAGTGGGTTACATCGAACTGGATCTCAACAGCGGTAAGATCCTTGAGAGTTTTCGCCCCGAAGAA
CGTTTTCCAATGATGAGCACTTTTAAAGTTCTGCTATGTGGCGCGGTATTATCCCGTGTTGACGCCGGGC
AAGAGCAACTCGGTCGCCGCATACACTATTCTCAGAATGACTTGGTTGAGTACTCACCAGTCACAGAAAA
GCATCTTACGGATGGCATGACAGTAAGAGAATTATGCAGTGCTGCCATAACCATGAGTGATAACACTGCG
GCCAACTTACTTCTGACAACGATCGGAGGACCGAAGGAGCTAACCGCTTTTTTGCACAACATGGGGGATC
ATGTAACTCGCCTTGATCGTTGGGAACCGGAGCTGAATGAAGCCATACCAAACGACGAGCGTGACACCAC
GATGCCTGTAGCAATGGCAACAACGTTGCGCAAACTATTAACTGGCGAACTACTTACTCTAGCTTCCCGG
CAACAATTAATAGACTGGATGGAGGCGGATAAAGTTGCAGGACCACTTCTGCGCTCGGCCCTTCCGGCTG
GCTGGTTTATTGCTGATAAATCTGGAGCCGGTGAGCGTGGGTCTCGCGGTATCATTGCAGCACTGGGGCC
AGATGGTAAGCCCTCCCGTATCGTAGTTATCTACACGACGGGGAGTCAGGCAACTATGGATGAACGAAAT
AGACAGATCGCTGAGATAGGTGCCTCACTGATTAAGCATTGGTAACTGTCAGACCAAGTTTACTCATATA
TACTTTAGATTGATTTAAAACTTCATTTTTAATTTAAAAGGATCTAGGTGAAGATCCTTTTTGATAATCT
CATGACCAAAATCCCTTAACGTGAGTTTTCGTTCCACTGAGCGTCAGACCCCGTAGAAAAGATCAAAGGA
TCTTCTTGAGATCCTTTTTTTCTGCGCGTAATCTGCTGCTTGCAAACAAAAAAACCACCGCTACCAGCGG
TGGTTTGTTTGCCGGATCAAGAGCTACCAACTCTTTTTCCGAAGGTAACTGGCTTCAGCAGAGCGCAGAT
ACCAAATACTGTTCTTCTAGTGTAGCCGTAGTTAGGCCACCACTTCAAGAACTCTGTAGCACCGCCTACA
TACCTCGCTCTGCTAATCCTGTTACCAGTGGCTGCTGCCAGTGGCGATAAGTCGTGTCTTACCGGGTTGG
ACTCAAGACGATAGTTACCGGATAAGGCGCAGCGGTCGGGCTGAACGGGGGGTTCGTGCACACAGCCCAG
CTTGGAGCGAACGACCTACACCGAACTGAGATACCTACAGCGTGAGCTATGAGAAAGCGCCACGCTTCCC
GAAGGGAGAAAGGCGGACAGGTATCCGGTAAGCGGCAGGGTCGGAACAGGAGAGCGCACGAGGGAGCTTC
CAGGGGGAAACGCCTGGTATCTTTATAGTCCTGTCGGGTTTCGCCACCTCTGACTTGAGCGTCGATTTTT
GTGATGCTCGTCAGGGGGGCGGAGCCTATGGAAAAACGCCAGCAACGCGGCCTTTTTACGGTTCCTGGCC
TTTTGCTGGCCTTTTGCTCACATGTTCTTTCCTGCGTTATCCCCTGATTCTGTGGATAACCGTATTACCG
CCTTTGAGTGAGCTGATACCGCTCGCCGCAGCCGAACGACCGAGCGCAGCGAGTCAGTGAGCGAGGAAGC
GGAAG
Features (pLannotate 1.2.2; 17 found; start..end, strand, type, name):
      2..55      +  CDS            lacI (fragment): lac repressor; lacI; The lac repressor binds to the lac operator to inhibit transcription in E. coli. This inhibition can be relieved by adding lactose or isopropyl-β-D-thiogalactopyranoside (IPTG).
    388..443     -  polyA_signal   β-globin poly(A) signal: rabbit β-globin polyadenylation signal (Gil and Proudfoot, 1987)
    518..640     -  CDS            HBB: HBB_COLGU - Experimental evidence at transcript level: Swiss-Prot protein existence level 2. Involved in oxygen transport from the lung to the various peripheral tissues. From Colobus guereza (Mantled guereza) (Eastern black-and-white colobus monkey).
    644..1216    -  intron         β-globin intron: intron from rabbit β-globin gene
   1312..1343    -  misc_feature   MCS (fragment): pUC18/19 multiple cloning site
   1437..1475    -  promoter       minimal CMV promoter: human cytomegalovirus (CMV) immediate early promoter
   1493..1708    -  protein_bind   tetracycline response element (fragment): contains seven copies of the tetracycline operator tetO tetracycline repressor TetR
   1708..1753    +  promoter       TRE3GV promoter (fragment): 3rd-generation Tet-responsive promoter that can be activated by binding of Tet-On® 3G, optimized for retroviral and lentiviral vectors
   1829..1856    +  misc_feature   MCS (fragment): pBluescript multiple cloning site
   1861..2580    +  CDS            EGFP: the original enhanced GFP (Yang et al., 1996) mammalian codon-optimized
   2591..2613    +  misc_feature   MCS (fragment): pBluescript multiple cloning site
   2627..2761    -  polyA_signal   SV40 poly(A) signal: SV40 polyadenylation signal
   2784..2867    -  CDS            large T antigen (fragment): large T antigen from SV40 (simian virus 40)
   2861..3091    -  CDS            str (fragment): STR_KLEPN - Protein inferred from homology: Swiss-Prot protein existence level 3. The aminoglycoside phosphotransferases achieve inactivation of their antibiotic substrates by phosphorylation. From Klebsiella pneumoniae.
   3210..3314    +  promoter       AmpR promoter: bla
   3315..4175    +  CDS            AmpR: β-lactamase; bla; confers resistance to ampicillin, carbenicillin, and related antibiotics
   4346..4934    +  rep_origin     ori: high-copy-number ColE1/pMB1/pBR322/pUC origin of replication
