[The description below was written by a language model from this plasmid's Addgene catalogue record and pLannotate feature annotations shown in this document.]
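Description:
Salsa-BC172-P2G4 is a mammalian expression reporter plasmid built on the pCER206 backbone, one member of a barcoded reporter set made for the PRESTO-Salsa multiplexed GPCR bioactivity screening approach. The sequenced record is about 5.1 kb. It is maintained in E. coli through a high-copy ColE1/pUC-type origin and selected with ampicillin via the β-lactamase gene and its native promoter. No mammalian selection marker is annotated. Short fragments matching lacI, SV40 large T antigen and an aminoglycoside phosphotransferase appear to be backbone remnants rather than functional genes.

The payload is a roughly 730 bp synthetic insert, EGFP/BC172, placed under a Tet response element promoter. The barcode was cloned between retained BsrGI and HindIII sites, and although it is not annotated as a separate feature, it presumably occupies the short region just downstream of the EGFP coding sequence. The feature table shows a central tetO array flanked by minimal promoter elements facing in opposite directions, which suggests a bidirectional Tet-responsive arrangement. One arm, annotated as a TRE3G-type fragment, drives mammalian codon-optimised EGFP. An SV40 polyadenylation signal lies downstream of EGFP but is annotated on the opposite strand. The other arm, a minimal CMV promoter, reads into a cloning-site fragment followed by a rabbit β-globin intron, a short β-globin coding fragment and the β-globin poly(A) signal. No coding sequence is annotated in that arm.

Transcription from a TRE depends on a tetracycline-controlled transactivator supplied in trans, which this plasmid does not encode. The EGFP transcript therefore carries the BC172 identifier, so reporter activation can be read out either by fluorescence or by counting barcodes in pooled samples. The record does not state how barcodes are paired with particular receptors.
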