Addgene plasmid #203013: Salsa-BC172-P2G4
Purpose: Expression of barcoded reporter plasmid for PRESTO-Salsa; EGFP/BC172
Depositing lab: Noah Palm. Depositing organization: Yale University. Publication: Highly multiplexed bioactivity screening reveals human and microbiota metabolome-GPCRome interactions. Chen H, Rosen CE, Gonzalez-Hernandez JA, Song D, Potempa J, Ring AM, Palm NW. Cell. 2023 Jul 6;186(14):3095-3110.e19. doi: 10.1016/j.cell.2023.05.024. Epub 2023 Jun 14. PubMed 37321219.
Backbone
  Vector backbone: pCER206
  Vector type: Mammalian Expression
Growth in bacteria
  Bacterial resistance: Ampicillin, 100 μg/mL
  Growth temperature: 37°C
  Growth strain: DH5alpha
  Copy number: High Copy
Gene/Insert
  Gene/Insert name: EGFP/BC172
  Species: Synthetic
  Insert size (bp): 730
  Promoter: Tet Response Element (TRE)
  Cloning method: Restriction Enzyme; 5′ cloning site BsrGI (not destroyed); 3′ cloning site HindIII (not destroyed)
  Sequencing primers: 5′ Custom primer (GAAGCGCGATCACATGG)
Terms and licenses: Academic/Nonprofit Terms; Industry Terms: Not Available to Industry
How to cite: Salsa-BC172-P2G4 was a gift from Noah Palm (Addgene plasmid # 203013 ; http://n2t.net/addgene:203013 ; RRID:Addgene_203013)
