>Addgene plasmid #203013 | Salsa-BC172-P2G4 | depositor partial sequence | sequence record 393886 | BC172
TCTTTAAGAA
